Addgene plasmid #58339: pcDNA3.1-mNoxa1
Purpose: expresses mouse Noxa1 in mammalian cells
Depositing lab: Botond Banfi & Karl-Heinz Krause. Depositing organization: University of Geneva. Publication: Two novel proteins activate superoxide generation by the NADPH oxidase NOX1. Banfi B, Clark RA, Steger K, Krause KH. J Biol Chem. 2003 Feb 7;278(6):3510-3. Epub 2002 Dec 6. 10.1074/jbc.C200613200 PubMed 12473664.
Backbone
  Vector backbone: pcDNA3.1
  Backbone manufacturer: Invitrogen
  Backbone size w/o insert (bp): 5500
  Total vector size (bp): 6800
  Vector type: Mammalian Expression
  Selectable markers: Neomycin (select with G418)
Growth in bacteria
  Bacterial resistance: Ampicillin, 100 μg/mL
  Growth temperature: 37°C
  Growth strain: JM109
  Copy number: High Copy
Gene/Insert
  Gene/Insert name: NADPH oxidase activator 1 (alt name: Noxa1)
  Species: M. musculus (mouse)
  Insert size (bp): 1335
  Entrez Gene: Noxa1 (a.k.a. NY-CO-31, SDCCAG31)
  Promoter: CMV
  Cloning method: Restriction Enzyme; 5′ cloning site NheI (not destroyed); 3′ cloning site NotI (not destroyed)
  Sequencing primers: 5′ T7; 3′ N/A
Terms and licenses: Academic/Nonprofit Terms; Industry Terms: Not Available to Industry
How to cite: pcDNA3.1-mNoxa1 was a gift from Botond Banfi & Karl-Heinz Krause (Addgene plasmid # 58339 ; http://n2t.net/addgene:58339 ; RRID:Addgene_58339)
