[The description below was written by a language model from this plasmid's Addgene catalogue record and pLannotate feature annotations shown in this document.]
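Description:
pcDNA3.1-mNoxa1 is a mammalian expression plasmid built on the Invitrogen pcDNA3.1 backbone and carrying the mouse NADPH oxidase activator 1 (Noxa1) coding sequence. It is propagated in E. coli through a high-copy ColE1/pUC-type origin with ampicillin selection from the β-lactamase gene. An f1 phage origin is also present, which in principle allows single-stranded DNA production. For mammalian cells, a separate cassette places the neomycin phosphotransferase gene under the SV40 enhancer/early promoter, followed by an SV40 polyadenylation signal, so that stably transfected cells can be selected with G418. The catalogue lists a total size of about 6.8 kb, while the depositor's full sequence is 6,690 nt.

The roughly 1.3 kb Noxa1 open reading frame was cloned between the NheI and NotI sites, both retained. It lies downstream of the human cytomegalovirus immediate-early enhancer and promoter and upstream of the bovine growth hormone polyadenylation signal, giving strong constitutive expression after transfection. A T7 promoter sits between the CMV promoter and the insert; it serves as a sequencing primer site and could support in vitro transcription. No epitope tag or reporter is annotated, so the protein appears to be expressed untagged. Several short hits in the automated annotation (a truncated HIV-1 LTR, a ble fragment, a lacI fragment, lac promoter/operator elements and a bom fragment) are most likely backbone remnants or chance similarities rather than functional parts.

Noxa1 is an activator of NOX1, a superoxide-producing NADPH oxidase. The plasmid is suited to expressing this protein in mammalian cells, for example to study NOX1-dependent production of reactive oxygen species.
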