Features (pLannotate 1.2.2; 20 found; start..end, strand, type, name):
     28..80      -  misc_feature   bom (fragment): basis of mobility region from pBR322
    235..614     +  enhancer       CMV enhancer: human cytomegalovirus immediate early enhancer
    615..818     +  promoter       CMV promoter: human cytomegalovirus (CMV) immediate early promoter
    814..847     +  LTR            5' LTR (truncated) (fragment): truncated 5' long terminal repeat (LTR) from HIV-1
    863..881     +  promoter       T7 promoter: promoter for bacteriophage T7 RNA polymerase
    905..2236    +  CDS            Noxa1: NOXA1_MOUSE - Experimental evidence at protein level: Swiss-Prot protein existence level 1. Functions as an activator of NOX1, a superoxide-producing NADPH oxidase. Functions in the production of reactive oxygen species (ROS) which participate in a variety of biological processes including host defense, hormone biosynthesis, oxygen sensing and signal transduction. May also activate CYBB/gp91phox and NOX3. From Mus musculus (Mouse).
   2290..2514    +  polyA_signal   bGH poly(A) signal: bovine growth hormone polyadenylation signal
   2518..2539    +  promoter       SV40 promoter (fragment): SV40 enhancer and early promoter
   2560..2988    +  rep_origin     f1 ori (sequence partly withheld): f1 bacteriophage origin of replication; arrow indicates direction of (+) strand synthesis
   3002..3331    +  promoter       SV40 promoter: SV40 enhancer and early promoter
   3398..4189    +  CDS            neo: KKA2_KLEPN - Also known as kan, nptII. Experimental evidence at protein level: Swiss-Prot protein existence level 1. Resistance to kanamycin, neomycin, paromomycin, ribostamycin, butirosin and gentamicin B. From Klebsiella pneumoniae.
   4213..4371    +  CDS            ble (fragment): BLE_KLEPN - Experimental evidence at protein level: Swiss-Prot protein existence level 1. Binding protein with a strong affinity to the bleomycin family of antibiotics. Binds to CL990; an antimitotic-antibiotic compound. From Klebsiella pneumoniae.
   4366..4487    +  polyA_signal   SV40 poly(A) signal: SV40 polyadenylation signal
   4560..4576    -  protein_bind   lac operator: The lac repressor binds to the lac operator to inhibit transcription in E. coli. This inhibition can be relieved by adding lactose or isopropyl-β-D-thiogalactopyranoside (IPTG). lac repressor encoded by lacI
   4584..4614    -  promoter       lac promoter: promoter for the E. coli lac operon
   4629..4650    -  protein_bind   CAP binding site: CAP binding activates transcription in the presence of cAMP. E. coli catabolite activator protein
   4663..4755    -  CDS            lacI (fragment): lac repressor; lacI; The lac repressor binds to the lac operator to inhibit transcription in E. coli. This inhibition can be relieved by adding lactose or isopropyl-β-D-thiogalactopyranoside (IPTG).
   4938..5523    -  rep_origin     ori: high-copy-number ColE1/pMB1/pBR322/pUC origin of replication
   5694..6554    -  CDS            AmpR: β-lactamase; bla; confers resistance to ampicillin, carbenicillin, and related antibiotics
   6555..6659    -  promoter       AmpR promoter: bla
>Addgene plasmid #58339 | pcDNA3.1-mNoxa1 | depositor full sequence | sequence record 90089 | pcDNA3.1-mNoxa1 sequence 6690 bps
GACGGATCGGGAGATCTCCCGATCCCCTATGGTGCACTCTCAGTACAATCTGCTCTGATGCCGCATAGTT
AAGCCAGTATCTGCTCCCTGCTTGTGTGTTGGAGGTCGCTGAGTAGTGCGCGAGCAAAATTTAAGCTACA
ACAAGGCAAGGCTTGACCGACAATTGCATGAAGAATCTGCTTAGGGTTAGGCGTTTTGCGCTGCTTCGCG
ATGTACGGGCCAGATATACGCGTTGACATTGATTATTGACTAGTTATTAATAGTAATCAATTACGGGGTC
ATTAGTTCATAGCCCATATATGGAGTTCCGCGTTACATAACTTACGGTAAATGGCCCGCCTGGCTGACCG
CCCAACGACCCCCGCCCATTGACGTCAATAATGACGTATGTTCCCATAGTAACGCCAATAGGGACTTTCC
ATTGACGTCAATGGGTGGAGTATTTACGGTAAACTGCCCACTTGGCAGTACATCAAGTGTATCATATGCC
AAGTACGCCCCCTATTGACGTCAATGACGGTAAATGGCCCGCCTGGCATTATGCCCAGTACATGACCTTA
TGGGACTTTCCTACTTGGCAGTACATCTACGTATTAGTCATCGCTATTACCATGGTGATGCGGTTTTGGC
AGTACATCAATGGGCGTGGATAGCGGTTTGACTCACGGGGATTTCCAAGTCTCCACCCCATTGACGTCAA
TGGGAGTTTGTTTTGGCACCAAAATCAACGGGACTTTCCAAAATGTCGTAACAACTCCGCCCCATTGACG
CAAATGGGCGGTAGGCGTGTACGGTGGGAGGTCTATATAAGCAGAGCTCTCTGGCTAACTAGAGAACCCA
CTGCTTACTGGCTTATCGAAATTAATACGACTCACTATAGGGAGACCCAAGCTGGCTAGCCACCATGAGC
TCTCTAGGGGATCAGATACGGGACTGGCACCGGGGTGTGCTGGCCGTGGCACGCGAAGACTGGGACTCTG
CGCTGTGCTTCTTCTCAGATGTCCGAGAGCCGCTGGCTAGGATGTACTTTAACAGGGGCTGTGTGCATCT
GATGGCAGGGGATCCCGAGGCTGCGCTGCGGGCATTTGACCAAGCAGTGACTAAGGACACCTGCATGGCT
GTTGGCTTCCTCCAGCGGGGAGTGGCCAATTTCCAGCTGCAGAGGTTCCAGGAGGCTGTGTCTGACTTCC
AGTTGGCCCTGGCACAGCTGAGGGACAATGCTGTCATTGACTACACACAACTGGGTCTGAACTTCAAATT
GCAAGCCTGGGAGGTCCTATACAACATGGCATCAGCACAGTGCCAGGCAGGGCTCTGGACCAAGGCTGCC
AATACTCTAGTGGAGGCAATCTCCAAATGGCCAGAGGGGGCTCAAGACATCCTGGACATTGCCATGGACA
AAGTGCAGAAACAGGTACCCCTACAGCTACAGCAAGTGCCCAAGGGTGAGGTCTTCCAGCCTCCCAGGCG
ATACCTAAAACATCTGGAGCCCATGGATTTCCTTGGCAAGGCTAAGGTGGTGGCTTCTGTCATTCCTGAT
GACCACAACGCCCAGCCTCAGCAGAGGTCCCAGGCGGAGCATGCTGGCCACCAGCCATCCTCATCTATGT
GTAAGAGGGTCCTGAGCACTACGGGTGGTCACACGAGCCCTGGCCTATATGATAGTTTGCTGGCATCCAG
AAGGCCTGGTCCAGGCCCCTCTGAAGTTTCCTCAGGATCTGAGGGAGCAGCTACAAAGGACCCTGAATCC
TTGGTGACTGTCACTGTGCAGTGCCACTTTACTGTGCCCCTGAAGGTCCCAAGAGGAACTGGCCTGTCCA
GTTTTCAGACACTACTAGCTCAAGCCCTCCTTCACCAGACGCAGACAGGGCAGCTCAGTTACAAAGCCCC
AGGAGAGGAGAGATCCTGGATTCCCATCTCCACGGAGGAGTCCCTGCAGAGTATATGGAGGAATGTGCCC
GTGGGCCCAGGAGGGTTGCAGCTCCAGTGCCAGGGGGTCTGGGGCCGGCCAGTCCTCTACCAAGTAGTAG
CTCAGTACAACTATCGTGCCCAAAGACCGGAGGATTTGGACTTCCACCAAGGGGACACGGTGGATGTCCT
GTGTGAAGTGGACGAAGCATGGCTGGAGGGACACCGAGATGGCTGCGTTGGCATTTTCCCTAAGTGCTTT
GTGGTCCCAGCTGGCGCCTATGTGGAAGCCATGCTTGTACTGGGACCCCAGCCAGGAGACCAGAACTAGG
CGGCCGCTCGAGTCTAGAGGGCCCGTTTAAACCCGCTGATCAGCCTCGACTGTGCCTTCTAGTTGCCAGC
CATCTGTTGTTTGCCCCTCCCCCGTGCCTTCCTTGACCCTGGAAGGTGCCACTCCCACTGTCCTTTCCTA
ATAAAATGAGGAAATTGCATCGCATTGTCTGAGTAGGTGTCATTCTATTCTGGGGGGTGGGGTGGGGCAG
GACAGCAAGGGGGAGGATTGGGAAGACAATAGCAGGCATGCTGGGGATGCGGTGGGCTCTATGGCTTCTG
AGGCGGAAAGAACCAGCTGGGGCTCTAGGGGGTATCCCC
[124 nt withheld, positions 2560-2683]
C
[91 nt withheld, positions 2685-2775]
A
[49 nt withheld, positions 2777-2825]
CCTTTGACGTTGGAGTCCACGTTCTTT
[37 nt withheld, positions 2853-2889]
ACCCTATCTCGGTCTATTCTTTTGATTTATAAGGGATTTTGCCGATTTCGGCCTATTGGTTAAAAAATGA
GCTGATTTAACAAAAATTTAACGCGAATTAATTCTGTGGAATGTGTGTCAGTTAGGGTGTGGAAAGTCCC
CAGGCTCCCCAGCAGGCAGAAGTATGCAAAGCATGCATCTCAATTAGTCAGCAACCAGGTGTGGAAAGTC
CCCAGGCTCCCCAGCAGGCAGAAGTATGCAAAGCATGCATCTCAATTAGTCAGCAACCATAGTCCCGCCC
CTAACTCCGCCCATCCCGCCCCTAACTCCGCCCAGTTCCGCCCATTCTCCGCCCCATGGCTGACTAATTT
TTTTTATTTATGCAGAGGCCGAGGCCGCCTCTGCCTCTGAGCTATTCCAGAAGTAGTGAGGAGGCTTTTT
TGGAGGCCTAGGCTTTTGCAAAAAGCTCCCGGGAGCTTGTATATCCATTTTCGGATCTGATCAAGAGACA
GGATGAGGATCGTTTCGCATGATTGAACAAGATGGATTGCACGCAGGTTCTCCGGCCGCTTGGGTGGAGA
GGCTATTCGGCTATGACTGGGCACAACAGACAATCGGCTGCTCTGATGCCGCCGTGTTCCGGCTGTCAGC
GCAGGGGCGCCCGGTTCTTTTTGTCAAGACCGACCTGTCCGGTGCCCTGAATGAACTGCAGGACGAGGCA
GCGCGGCTATCGTGGCTGGCCACGACGGGCGTTCCTTGCGCAGCTGTGCTCGACGTTGTCACTGAAGCGG
GAAGGGACTGGCTGCTATTGGGCGAAGTGCCGGGGCAGGATCTCCTGTCATCTCACCTTGCTCCTGCCGA
GAAAGTATCCATCATGGCTGATGCAATGCGGCGGCTGCATACGCTTGATCCGGCTACCTGCCCATTCGAC
CACCAAGCGAAACATCGCATCGAGCGAGCACGTACTCGGATGGAAGCCGGTCTTGTCGATCAGGATGATC
TGGACGAAGAGCATCAGGGGCTCGCGCCAGCCGAACTGTTCGCCAGGCTCAAGGCGCGCATGCCCGACGG
CGAGGATCTCGTCGTGACCCATGGCGATGCCTGCTTGCCGAATATCATGGTGGAAAATGGCCGCTTTTCT
GGATTCATCGACTGTGGCCGGCTGGGTGTGGCGGACCGCTATCAGGACATAGCGTTGGCTACCCGTGATA
TTGCTGAAGAGCTTGGCGGCGAATGGGCTGACCGCTTCCTCGTGCTTTACGGTATCGCCGCTCCCGATTC
GCAGCGCATCGCCTTCTATCGCCTTCTTGACGAGTTCTTCTGAGCGGGACTCTGGGGTTCGAAATGACCG
ACCAAGCGACGCCCAACCTGCCATCACGAGATTTCGATTCCACCGCCGCCTTCTATGAAAGGTTGGGCTT
CGGAATCGTTTTCCGGGACGCCGGCTGGATGATCCTCCAGCGCGGGGATCTCATGCTGGAGTTCTTCGCC
CACCCCAACTTGTTTATTGCAGCTTATAATGGTTACAAATAAAGCAATAGCATCACAAATTTCACAAATA
AAGCATTTTTTTCACTGCATTCTAGTTGTGGTTTGTCCAAACTCATCAATGTATCTTATCATGTCTGTAT
ACCGTCGACCTCTAGCTAGAGCTTGGCGTAATCATGGTCATAGCTGTTTCCTGTGTGAAATTGTTATCCG
CTCACAATTCCACACAACATACGAGCCGGAAGCATAAAGTGTAAAGCCTGGGGTGCCTAATGAGTGAGCT
AACTCACATTAATTGCGTTGCGCTCACTGCCCGCTTTCCAGTCGGGAAACCTGTCGTGCCAGCTGCATTA
ATGAATCGGCCAACGCGCGGGGAGAGGCGGTTTGCGTATTGGGCGCTCTTCCGCTTCCTCGCTCACTGAC
TCGCTGCGCTCGGTCGTTCGGCTGCGGCGAGCGGTATCAGCTCACTCAAAGGCGGTAATACGGTTATCCA
CAGAATCAGGGGATAACGCAGGAAAGAACATGTGAGCAAAAGGCCAGCAAAAGGCCAGGAACCGTAAAAA
GGCCGCGTTGCTGGCGTTTTTCCATAGGCTCCGCCCCCCTGACGAGCATCACAAAAATCGACGCTCAAGT
CAGAGGTGGCGAAACCCGACAGGACTATAAAGATACCAGGCGTTTCCCCCTGGAAGCTCCCTCGTGCGCT
CTCCTGTTCCGACCCTGCCGCTTACCGGATACCTGTCCGCCTTTCTCCCTTCGGGAAGCGTGGCGCTTTC
TCATAGCTCACGCTGTAGGTATCTCAGTTCGGTGTAGGTCGTTCGCTCCAAGCTGGGCTGTGTGCACGAA
CCCCCCGTTCAGCCCGACCGCTGCGCCTTATCCGGTAACTATCGTCTTGAGTCCAACCCGGTAAGACACG
ACTTATCGCCACTGGCAGCAGCCACTGGTAACAGGATTAGCAGAGCGAGGTATGTAGGCGGTGCTACAGA
GTTCTTGAAGTGGTGGCCTAACTACGGCTACACTAGAAGAACAGTATTTGGTATCTGCGCTCTGCTGAAG
CCAGTTACCTTCGGAAAAAGAGTTGGTAGCTCTTGATCCGGCAAACAAACCACCGCTGGTAGCGGTTTTT
TTGTTTGCAAGCAGCAGATTACGCGCAGAAAAAAAGGATCTCAAGAAGATCCTTTGATCTTTTCTACGGG
GTCTGACGCTCAGTGGAACGAAAACTCACGTTAAGGGATTTTGGTCATGAGATTATCAAAAAGGATCTTC
ACCTAGATCCTTTTAAATTAAAAATGAAGTTTTAAATCAATCTAAAGTATATATGAGTAAACTTGGTCTG
ACAGTTACCAATGCTTAATCAGTGAGGCACCTATCTCAGCGATCTGTCTATTTCGTTCATCCATAGTTGC
CTGACTCCCCGTCGTGTAGATAACTACGATACGGGAGGGCTTACCATCTGGCCCCAGTGCTGCAATGATA
CCGCGAGACCCACGCTCACCGGCTCCAGATTTATCAGCAATAAACCAGCCAGCCGGAAGGGCCGAGCGCA
GAAGTGGTCCTGCAACTTTATCCGCCTCCATCCAGTCTATTAATTGTTGCCGGGAAGCTAGAGTAAGTAG
TTCGCCAGTTAATAGTTTGCGCAACGTTGTTGCCATTGCTACAGGCATCGTGGTGTCACGCTCGTCGTTT
GGTATGGCTTCATTCAGCTCCGGTTCCCAACGATCAAGGCGAGTTACATGATCCCCCATGTTGTGCAAAA
AAGCGGTTAGCTCCTTCGGTCCTCCGATCGTTGTCAGAAGTAAGTTGGCCGCAGTGTTATCACTCATGGT
TATGGCAGCACTGCATAATTCTCTTACTGTCATGCCATCCGTAAGATGCTTTTCTGTGACTGGTGAGTAC
TCAACCAAGTCATTCTGAGAATAGTGTATGCGGCGACCGAGTTGCTCTTGCCCGGCGTCAATACGGGATA
ATACCGCGCCACATAGCAGAACTTTAAAAGTGCTCATCATTGGAAAACGTTCTTCGGGGCGAAAACTCTC
AAGGATCTTACCGCTGTTGAGATCCAGTTCGATGTAACCCACTCGTGCACCCAACTGATCTTCAGCATCT
TTTACTTTCACCAGCGTTTCTGGGTGAGCAAAAACAGGAAGGCAAAATGCCGCAAAAAAGGGAATAAGGG
CGACACGGAAATGTTGAATACTCATACTCTTCCTTTTTCAATATTATTGAAGCATTTATCAGGGTTATTG
TCTCATGAGCGGATACATATTTGAATGTATTTAGAAAAATAAACAAATAGGGGTTCCGCGCACATTTCCC
CGAAAAGTGCCACCTGACGTC
