>Addgene plasmid #58339 | pcDNA3.1-mNoxa1 | addgene partial sequence | sequence record 93769 | CMV-F 5'-CGCAAATGGGCGGTAGGCGTG-3'
GAGAACCCACTGCTTACTGGCTTATCGAAATTAATACGACTCACTATAGGGAGACCCAAGCTGGCTAGCC
ACCATGAGCTCTCTAGGGGATCAGATACGGGACTGGCACCGGGGTGTGCTGGCCGTGGCACGCGAAGACT
GGGACTCTGCGCTGTGCTTCTTCTCAGATGTCCGAGAGCCGCTGGCTAGGATGTACTTTAACAGGGGCTG
TGTGCATCTGATGGCAGGGGATCCCGAGGCTGCGCTGCGGGCATTTGACCAAGCAGTGACTAAGGACACC
TGCATGGCTGTTGGCTTCCTCCAGCGGGGAGTGGCCAATTTCCAGCTGCAGAGGTTCCAGGAGGCTGTGT
CTGACTTCCAGTTGGCCCTGGCACAGCTGAGGGACAATGCTGTCATTGACTACACACAACTGGGTCTGAA
CTTCAAATTGCAAGCCTGGGAGGTCCTATACAACATGGCATCAGCACAGTGCCAGGCAGGGCTCTGGACC
AAGGCTGCCAATACTCTAGTGGAGGCAATCTCCAAATGGCCAGAGGGGGCTCAAGACATCCTGGACATTG
CCATGGACAAAGTGCAGAAACAGGTACCCCTACAGCTACAGCAAGTGCCCAAGGGTGAGGTCTTCCAGCC
TCCCAGGCGATACCTAAAACATCTGGAGCCCATGGATTTCCTTGGCAAGGCTAAGGTGGTGGCTTCTGTC
ATTCCTGATGACCACAACGCCCAGCCTCAGCAGAGGTCCCAGGCGGAGCATGCTGGCCACCAGCCATCCT
CATCTATGTGTAAGAGGTCCTGAGCACTACGGGTGGTCACACGAGCCCTGGCCTATATGATAGTTTGCTG
GCATCCAG
