>Addgene plasmid #58339 | pcDNA3.1-mNoxa1 | addgene partial sequence | sequence record 93781 | BGH-rev 5'-TAGAAGGCACAGTCGAGG-3'
GCTGCTAGTTCTGGTCTCCTGGCTGGGGTCCCAGTACAAGCATGGCTTCCACATAGGCGCCAGCTGGGAC
CACAAAGCACTTAGGGAAAATGCCAACGCAGCCATCTCGGTGTCCCTCCAGCCATGCTTCGTCCACTTCA
CACAGGACATCCACCGTGTCCCCTTGGTGGAAGTCCAAATCCTCCGGTCTTTGGGCACGATAGTTGTACT
GAGCTACTACTTGGTAGAGGACTGGCCGGCCCCAGACCCCCTGGCACTGGAGCTGCAACCCTCCTGGGCC
CACGGGCACATTCCTCCATATACTCTGCAGGGACTCCTCCGTGGAGATGGGAATCCAGGATCTCTCCTCT
CCTGGGGCTTTGTAACTGAGCTGCCCTGTCTGCGTCTGGTGAAGGAGGGCTTGAGCTAGTAGTGTCTGAA
AACTGGACAGGCCAGTTCCTCTTGGGACCTTCAGGGGCACAGTAAAGTGGCACTGCACAGTGACAGTCAC
CAAGGATTCAGGGTCCTTTGTAGCTGCTCCCTCAGATCCTGAGGAAACTTCAGAGGGGCCTGGACCAGGC
CTTCTGGATGCCAGCAAACTATCATATAGGCCAGGGCTCGTGTGACCACCCGTAGTGCTCAGGACCCTCT
TACACATAGATGAGGATGGCTGGTGGCCAGCATGCTCCGCCTGGGACCTCTGCTGAGGCTGGGCGTTGTG
GTCATCA
