>Addgene plasmid #58339 | pcDNA3.1-mNoxa1 | addgene partial sequence | sequence record 93790 | SV40pro-F 5'-TATTTATGCAGAGGCCGAGG-3'
TAGTGAGGAGGCTTTTTTGGAGGCCTAGGCTTTTGCAAAAAGCTCCCGGGAGCTTGTATATCCATTTTCG
GATCTGATCAAGAGACAGGATGAGGATCGTTTCGCATGATTGAACAAGATGGATTGCACGCAGGTTCTCC
GGCCGCTTGGGTGGAGAGGCTATTCGGCTATGACTGGGCACAACAGACAATCGGCTGCTCTGATGCCGCC
GTGTTCCGGCTGTCAGCGCAGGGGCGCCCGGTTCTTTTTGTCAAGACCGACCTGTCCGGTGCCCTGAATG
AACTGCAGGACGAGGCAGCGCGGCTATCGTGGCTGGCCACGACGGGCGTTCCTTGCGCAGCTGTGCTCGA
CGTTGTCACTGAAGCGGGAAGGGACTGGCTGCTATTGGGCGAAGTGCCGGGGCAGGATCTCCTGTCATCT
CACCTTGCTCCTGCCGAGAAAGTATCCATCATGGCTGATGCAATGCGGCGGCTGCATACGCTTGATCCGG
CTACCTGCCCATTCGACCACCAAGCGAAACATCGCATCGAGCGAGCACGTACTCGGATGGAAGCCGGTCT
TGTCGATCAGGATGATCTGGACGAAGAGCATCAGGGGCTCGCGCCAGCCGAACTGTTCGCCAGGCTCAAG
GCGCGCATGCCCGACGGCGAGGATCTCGTCGTGACCCATGGCGATGCCTGCTTGCCGAATATCATGGTGG
AAAATGGCCGCTTTTCTGGATTCATCGACTGTGGCCGGCTGGGTGTGGCGGACCGCTATCAGGACATAGC
GTTGGCTACCCGTGATATTGCTGAAGAGCTTGGCGGCGAATGGGCTGACCGCTTCCTCGTGCTTTACGGT
ATCGCCGCTCCCCGATTCGCAGCGCATCGCCTTCTATCGCCTTCTTGACGAGTTCTTCTGAGCGGGACTC
TGGGGTTTCGAAATGACCG
