>Addgene plasmid #58339 | pcDNA3.1-mNoxa1 | addgene partial sequence | sequence record 93792 | SV40pro-F 5'-TATTTATGCAGAGGCCGAGG-3'
TAGTGAGGAGGCTTTTTTGGAGGCCTAGGCTTTTGCAAAAAGCTCCCGGGAGCTTGTATATCCATTTTCG
GATCTGATCAAGAGACAGGATGAGGATCGTTTCGCATGATTGAACAAGATGGATTGCACGCAGGTTCTCC
GGCCGCTTGGGTGGAGAGGCTATTCGGCTATGACTGGGCACAACAGACAATCGGCTGCTCTGATGCCGCC
GTGTTCCGGCTGTCAGCGCAGGGGCGCCCGGTTCTTTTTGTCAAGACCGACCTGTCCGGTGCCCTGAATG
AACTGCAGGACGAGGCAGCGCGGCTATCGTGGCTGGCCACGACGGGCGTTCCTTGCGCAGCTGTGCTCGA
CGTTGTCACTGAAGCGGGAAGGGACTGGCTGCTATTGGGCGAAGTGCCGGGGCAGGATCTCCTGTCATCT
CACCTTGCTCCTGCCGAGAAAGTATCCATCATGGCTGATGCAATGCGGCGGCTGCATACGCTTGATCCGG
CTACCTGCCCATTCGACCACCAAGCGAAACATCGCATCGAGCGAGCACGTACTCGGATGGAAGCCGGTCT
TGTCGATCAGGATGATCTGGACGAAGAGCATCAGGGGCTCGCGCCAGCCGAACTGTTCGCCAGGCTCAAG
GCGCGCATGCCCGACGGCGAGGATCTCGTCGTGACCCATGGCGATGCCTGCTTGCCGAATATCATGGTGG
AAAATGGCCGCTTTTCTGGATTCATCGACTGTGGCCGGCTGGGTGTGGCGGACCGCTATCAGGACATAGC
GTTGGCTACCCGTGATATTGCTGAAGAGCTTGGCGGCGAATGGGCTGACCGCTTCCTCGTGCTTTACGGT
ATCGCCGCTCCCGATTCGCAGCGCATCGCCTTCTATCGCCTTCTTGACGAGTTCTTCTGAGCGGGACTCT
GGGGTTCGAAATGACCG
